>Addgene plasmid #184103 | pCSThaP6ERT(#184) | addgene full sequence | sequence record 365942 | Addgene NGS Result
CGCCATTCTGCCTGGGGACGTCGGAGCAAGCTTGATTTAGGTGACACTATAGAATACAAGCTACTTGTTC
TTTTTGCAGGATCCCATCGATTCCTCTCTGGCTAACTAGAGAACCCACTGCTTACTGGCTTATCGAAATT
AATACGACTCACTATAGGGAGACCCAAGCTGGCTAGCCTAAGCTAGCTTGCTTGTTCTTTTTGCAGAAGC
TCAGAATAAACGCTCAACTTTGGCAGATACCAGATCCGGAGGCTGCCAACCAGCTCCATGCATTACCCAT
ACGATGTTCCAGATTACGCCGGCATGCAGAACAGTCACAGCGGAGTGAATCAGCTTGGTGGTGTCTTTGT
CAACGGGCGGCCACTGCCGGACTCCACCCGGCAGAAGATCGTAGAGCTAGCTCACAGCGGGGCCCGGCCG
TGCGACATTTCCCGAATTCTGCAGGTATCCAACGGTTGTGTGAGTAAAATTCTGGGCAGGTATTACGAGA
CTGGCTCCATCAGACCCAGGGCAATCGGAGGGAGTAAGCCAAGAGTGGCGACTCCAGAAGTTGTAAGCAA
AATAGCCCAGTATAAACGGGAGTGCCCTTCCATCTTTGCTTGGGAAATCCGAGACAGATTATTATCCGAG
GGGGTCTGTACCAACGATAACATACCCAGTGTGTCATCAATAAACAGAGTTCTTCGCAACCTGGCTAGCG
AAAAGCAACAGATGGGCGCAGACGGCATGTATGATAAACTAAGGATGTTGAACGGGCAGACCGGAAGCTG
GGGCACACGCCCTGGTTGGTATCCCGGGACTTCAGTACCAGGGCAACCCACGCAAGATGGCTGCCAGCAA
CAGGAAGGAGGGGGAGAGAACACCAACTCCATCAGTTCTAACGGAGAAGACTCGGATGAAGCTCAGATGC
GACTTCAGCTGAAGCGGAAGCTGCAAAGAAATAGAACATCTTTTACCCAAGAGCAGATTGAGGCTCTGGA
GAAAGAGTTTGAGAGGACCCATTATCCAGATGTGTTTGCCCGGGAAAGACTAGCAGCCAAAATAGATCTA
CCTGAAGCAAGAATACAGGTATGGTTTTCTAATCGAAGGGCCAAATGGAGAAGAGAAGAGAAACTGAGGA
ACCAGAGAAGACAGGCCAGCAACACTCCTAGTCACATTCCTATCAGCAGCAGCTTCAGTACCAGTGTCTA
CCAGCCAATCCCACAGCCCACCACACCTGTCTCCTCCTTCACATCAGGTTCCATGTTGGGCCGAACAGAC
ACCGCCCTCACCAACACGTACAGTGCTTTGCCACCCATGCCCAGCTTCACCATGGCAAACAACCTGCCTA
TGCAACCCCCAGTCCCCAGTCAGACCTCCTCGTACTCGTGCATGCTGCCCACCAGCCCGTCAGTGAATGG
GCGGAGTTATGATACCTACACCCCTCCGCACATGCAAACACACATGAACAGTCAGCCCATGGGCACCTCG
GGGACCACTTCAACAGGACTCATTTCACCTGGAGTGTCAGTTCCCGTCCAAGTTCCCGGGAGTGAACCTG
ACATGTCTCAGTACTGGCCTCGATTACAGGCGCCCGAGAACCTGTACTTCCAGGGGCTCGAGCCATCTGC
TGGAGACATGAGAGCTGCCAACCTTTGGCCAAGCCCGCTCATGATCAAACGCTCTAAGAAGAACAGCCTG
GCCTTGTCCCTGACGGCCGACCAGATGGTCAGTGCCTTGTTGGATGCTGAGCCCCCCATACTCTATTCCG
AGTATGATCCTACCAGACCCTTCAGTGAAGCTTCGATGATGGGCTTACTGACCAACCTGGCAGACAGGGA
GCTGGTTCACATGATCAACTGGGCGAAGAGGGTGCCAGGCTTTGTGGATTTGACCCTCCATGATCAGGTC
CACCTTCTAGAATGTGCCTGGCTAGAGATCCTGATGATTGGTCTCGTCTGGCGCTCCATGGAGCACCCAG
TGAAGCTACTGTTTGCTCCTAACTTGCTCTTGGACAGGAACCAGGGAAAATGTGTAGAGGGCATGGTGGA
GATCTTCGACATGCTGCTGGCTACATCATCTCGGTTCCGCATGATGAATCTGCAGGGAGAGGAGTTTGTG
TGCCTCAAATCTATTATTTTGCTTAATTCTGGAGTGTACACATTTCTGTCCAGCACCCTGAAGTCTCTGG
AAGAGAAGGACCATATCCACCGAGTCCTGGACAAGATCACAGACACTTTGATCCACCTGATGGCCAAGGC
AGGCCTGACCCTGCAGCAGCAGCACCAGCGGCTGGCCCAGCTCCTCCTCATCCTCTCCCACATCAGGCAC
ATGAGTAACAAAGGCATGGAGCATCTGTACAGCATGAAGTGCAAGAACGTGGTGCCCCTCTATGACCTGC
TGCTGGAGGCGGCGGACGCCCACCGCCTACATGCGCCCACTAGCCGTGGAGGGGCATCCGTGGAGGAGAC
GGACCAAAGCCACTTGGCCACTGCGGGCTCTACTTCATCGCATTCCTTGCAAAAGTATTACATCACGGGG
GAGGCAGAGGGTTTCCCTGCCACAGCTTGATGAAGATCTGAGGGCCCGTTTGTAGATCCAGACATGATAA
GATACATTGATGAGTTTGGACAAACCACAACTAGAATGCAGTGAAAAAAATGCTTTATTTGTGAAATTTG
TGATGCTATTGCTTTATTTGTAACCATTATAAGCTGCAATAAACAAGTTAACAACAACAATTGCATTCAT
TTTATGTTTCAGGTTCAGGGGGAGGTGTGGGAGGTTTTTTAATTCGCGGCCGCGGCGCCAATGCATTGGG
CCCGGTACCCAGCTTTTGTTCCCTTTAGTGAGGGTTAATTGCGCGCTTGGCGTAATCATGGTCATAGCTG
TTTCCTGTGTGAAATTGTTATCCGCTCACAATTCCACACAACATACGAGCCGGGAGCATAAAGTGTAAAG
CCTGGGGTGCCTAATGAGTGAGCTAACTCACATTAATTGCGTTGCGCTCACTGCCCGCTTTCCAGTCGGG
AAACCTGTCGTGCCAGCTGCATTAATGAATCGGCCAACGCGCGGGGAGAGGCGGTTTGCGTATTGGGCGC
TCTTCCGCTTCCTCGCTCACTGACTCGCTGCGCTCGGTCGTTCGGCTGCGGCGAGCGGTATCAGCTCACT
CAAAGGCGGTAATACGGTTATCCACAGAATCAGGGGATAACGCAGGAAAGAACATGTGAGCAAAAGGCCA
GCAAAAGGCCAGGAACCGTAAAAAGGCCGCGTTGCTGGCGTTTTTCCATAGGCTCCGCCCCCCTGACGAG
CATCACAAAAATCGACGCTCAAGTCAGAGGTGGCGAAACCCGACAGGACTATAAAGATACCAGGCGTTTC
CCCCTGGAAGCTCCCTCGTGCGCTCTCCTGTTCCGACCCTGCCGCTTACCGGATACCTGTCCGCCTTTCT
CCCTTCGGGAAGCGTGGCGCTTTCTCATAGCTCACGCTGTAGGTATCTCAGTTCGGTGTAGGTCGTTCGC
TCCAAGCTGGGCTGTGTGCACGAACCCCCCGTTCAGCCCGACCGCTGCGCCTTATCCGGTAACTATCGTC
TTGAGTCCAACCCGGTAAGACACGACTTATCGCCACTGGCAGCAGCCACTGGTAACAGGATTAGCAGAGC
GAGGTATGTAGGCGGTGCTACAGAGTTCTTGAAGTGGTGGCCTAACTACGGCTACACTAGAAGAACAGTA
TTTGGTATCTGCGCTCTGCTGAAGCCAGTTACCTTCGGAAAAAGAGTTGGTAGCTCTTGATCCGGCAAAC
AAACCACCGCTGGTAGCGGTGGTTTTTTTGTTTGCAAGCAGCAGATTACGCGCAGAAAAAAAGGATCTCA
AGAAGATCCTTTGATCTTTTCTACGGGGTCTGACGCTCAGTGGAACGAAAACTCACGTTAAGGGATTTTG
GTCATGAGATTATCAAAAAGGATCTTCACCTAGATCCTTTTAAATTAAAAATGAAGTTTTAAATCAATCT
AAAGTATATATGAGTAAACTTGGTCTGACAGTTACCAATGCTTAATCAGTGAGGCACCTATCTCAGCGAT
CTGTCTATTTCGTTCATCCATAGTTGCCTGACTCCCCGTCGTGTAGATAACTACGATACGGGAGGGCTTA
CCATCTGGCCCCAGTGCTGCAATGATACCGCGAGACCCACGCTCACCGGCTCCAGATTTATCAGCAATAA
ACCAGCCAGCCGGAAGGGCCGAGCGCAGAAGTGGTCCTGCAACTTTATCCGCCTCCATCCAGTCTATTAA
TTGTTGCCGGGAAGCTAGAGTAAGTAGTTCGCCAGTTAATAGTTTGCGCAACGTTGTTGCCATTGCTACA
GGCATCGTGGTGTCACGCTCGTCGTTTGGTATGGCTTCATTCAGCTCCGGTTCCCAACGATCAAGGCGAG
TTACATGATCCCCCATGTTGTGCAAAAAAGCGGTTAGCTCCTTCGGTCCTCCGATCGTTGTCAGAAGTAA
GTTGGCCGCAGTGTTATCACTCATGGTTATGGCAGCACTGCATAATTCTCTTACTGTCATGCCATCCGTA
AGATGCTTTTCTGTGACTGGTGAGTACTCAACCAAGTCATTCTGAGAATAGTGTATGCGGCGACCGAGTT
GCTCTTGCCCGGCGTCAATACGGGATAATACCGCGCCACATAGCAGAACTTTAAAAGTGCTCATCATTGG
AAAACGTTCTTCGGGGCGAAAACTCTCAAGGATCTTACCGCTGTTGAGATCCAGTTCGATGTAACCCACT
CGTGCACCCAACTGATCTTCAGCATCTTTTACTTTCACCAGCGTTTCTGGGTGAGCAAAAACAGGAAGGC
AAAATGCCGCAAAAAAGGGAATAAGGGCGACACGGAAATGTTGAATACTCATACTCTTCCTTTTTCAATA
TTATTGAAGCATTTATCAGGGTTATTGTCTCATGAGCGGATACATATTTGAATGTATTTAGAAAAATAAA
CAAATAGGGGTTCCGCGCACATTTCCCCGAAAAGTGCCACCTAAATTGTAAGCGTTAATATTTTGTTAAA
ATTCGCGTTAAATTTTTGTTAAATCAGCTCATTTTTTAACCAATAGGCCGAAATCGGCAAAATCCCTTAT
AAATCAAAAGAATAGACCGAGATAGGGT
[37 nt withheld, positions 5139-5175]
AAAGAACGTGGACTCCAACGTCAAAGG
[49 nt withheld, positions 5203-5251]
T
[91 nt withheld, positions 5253-5343]
G
[124 nt withheld, positions 5345-5468]
CCCATTCGCCATTCAGGCTGCGCAACTGTTGGGAAGGGCGATCGGTGCGGGCCTCTTCGCTATTACGCCA
GTCGACCGCCAATTCAATATGGCGTATATGGACTCATGCCAATTCAATATGGTGGATCTGGACCTGTGCC
AATTCAATATGGCGTATATGGACTCGTGCCAATTCAATATGGTGGATCTGGACCCCAGCCAATTCAATAT
GGCGGACTTGGCACCATGCCAATTCAATATGGCGGACCTGGCACTGTGCCAACTGGGGAGGGGTCTACTT
GGCACGGTGCCAAGTTTGAGGAGGGGTCTTGGCCCTGTGCCAAGTCCGCCATATTGAATTGGCATGGTGC
CAATAATGGCGGCCATATTGGCTATATGCCAGGATCAATATATAGGCAATATCCAATATGGCCCTATGCC
AATATGGCTATTGGCCAGGTTCAATACTATGTATTGGCCCTATGCCATATAGTATTCCATATATGGGTTT
TCCTATTGACGTAGATAGCCCCTCCCAATGGGCGGTCCCATATACCATATATGGGGCTTCCTAATACCGC
CCATAGCCACTCCCCCATTGACGTCAATGGTCTCTATATATGGTCTTTCCTATTGACGTCATATGGGCGG
TCCTATTGACGTATATGGCGCCTCCCCCATTGACGTCAATTACGGTAAATGGCCCGCCTGGCTCAATGCC
CATTGACGTCAATAGGACCACCCACCATTGACGTCAATGGGATGGCTCATTGCCCATTCATATCCGTTCT
CACGCCCCCTATTGACGTCAATGACGGTAAATGGCCCACTTGGCAGTACATCAATATCTATTAATAGTAA
CTTGGCAAGTACATTACTATTGGAAGTACGCCAGGGTACATTGGCAGTACTCCCATTGACGTCAATGGCG
GTAAATGGCCCGCGATGGCTGCCAAGTACATCCCCATTGACGTCAATGGGGAGGGGCAATGACGCAAATG
GGCGTTCCATTGACGTAAATGGGCGGTAGGCGTGCCTAATGGGAGGTCTATATAAGCAATGCTCGTTTAG
GGAAC
Features (pLannotate 1.2.2; 19 found; start..end, strand, type, name):
     35..53      +  promoter       SP6 promoter: promoter for bacteriophage SP6 RNA polymerase
     94..124     +  LTR            5' LTR (truncated) (fragment): truncated 5' long terminal repeat (LTR) from HIV-1
    140..158     +  promoter       T7 promoter: promoter for bacteriophage T7 RNA polymerase
    191..233     +  5'UTR          Xenopus globin 5'-UTR: translational enhancer from the 5'-UTR of the major beta-globin gene of Xenopus laevis
    274..299     +  CDS            3xHA (fragment): three tandem HA epitope tags
    304..1569    +  CDS            PAX6: PAX6_HUMAN - Also known as AN2. Experimental evidence at protein level: Swiss-Prot protein existence level 1. Transcription factor with important functions in the development of the eye, nose, central nervous system and pancreas. Required for the differentiation of pancreatic islet alpha cells (By similarity). Competes with PAX4 in binding to a common element in the glucagon, insulin and somatostatin promoters. Regulates specification of the ventral neuron subtypes by establishing the correct progenitor domains (By similarity). Acts as a transcriptional repressor of NFATC1- mediated gene expre
   1609..2544    +  CDS            ERT2: mutated ligand-binding domain of the human estrogen receptor (Feil et al., 1997)
   2575..2709    -  polyA_signal   SV40 poly(A) signal: SV40 polyadenylation signal
   2822..2840    -  promoter       T3 promoter: promoter for bacteriophage T3 RNA polymerase
   2885..2901    -  protein_bind   lac operator: The lac repressor binds to the lac operator to inhibit transcription in E. coli. This inhibition can be relieved by adding lactose or isopropyl-β-D-thiogalactopyranoside (IPTG). lac repressor encoded by lacI
   2909..2939    -  promoter       lac promoter: promoter for the E. coli lac operon
   2954..2975    -  protein_bind   CAP binding site: CAP binding activates transcription in the presence of cAMP. E. coli catabolite activator protein
   2988..3080    -  CDS            lacI (fragment): lac repressor; lacI; The lac repressor binds to the lac operator to inhibit transcription in E. coli. This inhibition can be relieved by adding lactose or isopropyl-β-D-thiogalactopyranoside (IPTG).
   3263..3851    -  rep_origin     ori: high-copy-number ColE1/pMB1/pBR322/pUC origin of replication
   4022..4882    -  CDS            AmpR: β-lactamase; bla; confers resistance to ampicillin, carbenicillin, and related antibiotics
   4883..4987    -  promoter       AmpR promoter: bla
   5040..5468    -  rep_origin     f1 ori (sequence partly withheld): f1 bacteriophage origin of replication; arrow indicates direction of (+) strand synthesis
   5473..5539    -  CDS            lacZα (fragment): LacZα fragment of β-galactosidase; lacZ fragment
   5546..6523    +  promoter       CMV IE94 promoter: enhancer/promoter region of simian cytomegalovirus major immediate early transcription unit IE94
