[The description below was written by a language model from this plasmid's Addgene catalogue record and pLannotate feature annotations shown in this document.]
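Description:
pCSThaP6ERT(#184) is a mammalian expression and in vitro transcription plasmid built on pCST, a pCS2 derivative, and designed for ligand-inducible control of mouse Pax6 activity. It is maintained in E. coli as a high-copy plasmid through a ColE1/pUC-type origin and selected with ampicillin via the β-lactamase gene. An f1 origin and remnants of the lac region (lac promoter/operator, lacZα and lacI fragments) are backbone carry-overs.

The 2.3 kb insert encodes an N-terminally HA-tagged mouse Pax6 fused at its C-terminus to ERT2, the mutated ligand-binding domain of the human estrogen receptor (residues 1–281 deleted, with G400V, M543A and L544A). The automated annotation labels the Pax6 coding region by its match to the human protein, but the record states it is the mouse sequence. It also calls a short HIV-1 LTR fragment in the leader, which is probably an incidental match. Expression in transfected cells is driven by the simian CMV IE94 enhancer/promoter, which spans the plasmid's numbering origin and lies directly upstream of tandem SP6 and T7 phage promoters. A Xenopus β-globin 5′ UTR acts as a translational enhancer ahead of the coding sequence, and an SV40 polyadenylation signal follows it. A T3 promoter sits downstream in the reverse orientation.

The ERT2 domain generally keeps a fusion protein inactive until a suitable ligand binds. Here the stated inducer is cyclofen, a tamoxifen-like compound, so the Pax6 transcription factor can be switched on at a chosen time. The construct can be delivered by mammalian cell transfection or used as a template for synthetic mRNA production from the SP6 or T7 promoters.
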