Addgene plasmid #184103: pCSThaP6ERT(#184)
Purpose: cyclofen-inducible mouse Pax6 activation via mammalian cell transfection or mRNA synthesis
Depositing lab: Sophie Vriz. Depositing organization: College de France.
Backbone
  Vector backbone: pCST (pCS2 derivative)
  Backbone manufacturer: M Volovitch
  Backbone size w/o insert (bp): 4223
  Vector type: Mammalian Expression, Synthetic Biology
Growth in bacteria
  Bacterial resistance: Ampicillin, 100 μg/mL
  Growth temperature: 37°C
  Growth strain: DH5alpha
  Copy number: High Copy
Gene/Insert
  Gene/Insert name: HA-MmPax6-ERT2
  Species: Influenza A virus (HA), M. musculus (Pax6), H. sapiens (ERT2)
  Insert size (bp): 2304
  Mutation: ERT2: G400V, M543A, L544A, deleted 1-281;
  Promoter: sCMV+SP6+T7
  Tag / fusion protein: HA (N terminal on insert)
  Cloning method: Restriction Enzyme; 5′ cloning site BspEI (not destroyed); 3′ cloning site BsaBI (not destroyed)
  Sequencing primers: 5′ SP6; 3′ SVLrev34
Resource information
  A portion of this plasmid was derived from a plasmid made by: ERT2 (Feil and al 1997 BBRC 237:752) received from Daniel Metzger & Pierre Chambon in may 2004
Terms and licenses: Academic/Nonprofit Terms; Industry Terms: Not Available to Industry
Depositor comments: HA; MmPax6: NP_001231130; ERT2: NP_000116;
How to cite: pCSThaP6ERT(#184) was a gift from Sophie Vriz (Addgene plasmid # 184103 ; http://n2t.net/addgene:184103 ; RRID:Addgene_184103)
